>Addgene plasmid #196351 | mEGFP-8xbiRhoBAST | addgene full sequence | sequence record 384640 | Addgene NGS Result
TGGCCTTTTGCTCACATGTTCTTTCCTGCGTTATCCCCTGATTCTGTGGATAACCGTATTACCGCCATGC
ATTAGTTATTAATAGTAATCAATTACGGGGTCATTAGTTCATAGCCCATATATGGAGTTCCGCGTTACAT
AACTTACGGTAAATGGCCCGCCTGGCTGACCGCCCAACGACCCCCGCCCATTGACGTCAATAATGACGTA
TGTTCCCATAGTAACGCCAATAGGGACTTTCCATTGACGTCAATGGGTGGAGTATTTACGGTAAACTGCC
CACTTGGCAGTACATCAAGTGTATCATATGCCAAGTACGCCCCCTATTGACGTCAATGACGGTAAATGGC
CCGCCTGGCATTATGCCCAGTACATGACCTTATGGGACTTTCCTACTTGGCAGTACATCTACGTATTAGT
CATCGCTATTACCATGGTGATGCGGTTTTGGCAGTACATCAATGGGCGTGGATAGCGGTTTGACTCACGG
GGATTTCCAAGTCTCCACCCCATTGACGTCAATGGGAGTTTGTTTTGGCACCAAAATCAACGGGACTTTC
CAAAATGTCGTAACAACTCCGCCCCATTGACGCAAATGGGCGGTAGGCGTGTACGGTGGGAGGTCTATAT
AAGCAGAGCTGGTTTAGTGAACCGTCAGATCCGCTAGCGAATTCCGCCACCATGGTGAGCAAGGGCGAGG
AGCTGTTCACCGGGGTGGTGCCCATCCTGGTCGAGCTGGACGGCGACGTAAACGGCCACAAGTTCAGCGT
GTCCGGCGAGGGCGAGGGCGATGCCACCTACGGCAAGCTGACCCTGAAGTTCATCTGCACCACCGGCAAG
CTGCCCGTGCCCTGGCCCACCCTCGTGACCACCCTGACCTACGGCGTGCAGTGCTTCAGCCGCTACCCCG
ACCACATGAAGCAGCACGACTTCTTCAAGTCCGCCATGCCCGAAGGCTACGTCCAGGAGCGCACCATCTT
CTTCAAGGACGACGGCAACTACAAGACCCGCGCCGAGGTGAAGTTCGAGGGCGACACCCTGGTGAACCGC
ATCGAGCTGAAGGGCATCGACTTCAAGGAGGACGGCAACATCCTGGGGCACAAGCTGGAGTACAACTACA
ACAGCCACAACGTCTATATCATGGCCGACAAGCAGAAGAACGGCATCAAGGTGAACTTCAAGATCCGCCA
CAACATCGAGGACGGCAGCGTGCAGCTCGCCGACCACTACCAGCAGAACACCCCCATCGGCGACGGCCCC
GTGCTGCTGCCCGACAACCACTACCTGAGCACCCAGTCCAAGCTGAGCAAAGACCCCAACGAGAAGCGCG
ATCACATGGTCCTGCTGGAGTTCGTGACCGCCGCCGGGATCACTCTCGGCATGGACGAGCTGTACAAGTC
CGGACTCAGATCTCGACGGGTCTAGAGGTATGTGGGAGGAACCTCCGCGAAAGCGGTGAAGGAGAGGCGC
AAGGTTAACCGCCTCAGGTTCCAGGAGGATTCGTCCTCCAAAGGCCTCCGCGAAAGCGGTGAAGGAGCGC
CACAAGGTTAACTGGCGCAGGCCTTACCCACATACCGCTAGAGGAGCCCGGAAGGAACCTCCGCGAAAGC
GGTGAAGGAGAGGCGCAAGGTTAACCGCCTCAGGTTCCAGCGGAGTTCGCTCCGCAAAGGCCTCCGCGAA
AGCGGTGAAGGAGCGCCACAAGGTTAACTGGCGCAGGCCTTATCCGGGCTCCGCTAGAGGTATGTGGGAG
GAACCTCCGCGAAAGCGGTGAAGGAGAGGCGCAAGGTTAACCGCCTCAGGTTCCAGGAGGATTCGTCCTC
CAAAGGCCTCCGCGAAAGCGGTGAAGGAGCGCCACAAGGTTAACTGGCGCAGGCCTTACCCACATACCGC
TAGAGGAGCCCGGAAGGAACCTCCGCGAAAGCGGTGAAGGAGAGGCGCAAGGTTAACCGCCTCAGGTTCC
AGCGGAGTTCGCTCCGCAAAGGCCTCCGCGAAAGCGGTGAAGGAGCGCCACAAGGTTAACTGGCGCAGGC
CTTATCCGGGCTCCGCTAGAGGTATGTGGGAGGAACCTCCGCGAAAGCGGTGAAGGAGAGGCGCAAGGTT
AACCGCCTCAGGTTCCAGGAGGATTCGTCCTCCAAAGGCCTCCGCGAAAGCGGTGAAGGAGCGCCACAAG
GTTAACTGGCGCAGGCCTTACCCACATACCGCTAGAGGAGCCCGGAAGGAACCTCCGCGAAAGCGGTGAA
GGAGAGGCGCAAGGTTAACCGCCTCAGGTTCCAGCGGAGTTCGCTCCGCAAAGGCCTCCGCGAAAGCGGT
GAAGGAGCGCCACAAGGTTAACTGGCGCAGGCCTTATCCGGGCTCCGCTAGAGGTATGTGGGAGGAACCT
CCGCGAAAGCGGTGAAGGAGAGGCGCAAGGTTAACCGCCTCAGGTTCCAGGAGGATTCGTCCTCCAAAGG
CCTCCGCGAAAGCGGTGAAGGAGCGCCACAAGGTTAACTGGCGCAGGCCTTACCCACATACCGCTAGAGG
AGCCCGGAAGGAACCTCCGCGAAAGCGGTGAAGGAGAGGCGCAAGGTTAACCGCCTCAGGTTCCAGCGGA
GTTCGCTCCGCAAAGGCCTCCGCGAAAGCGGTGAAGGAGCGCCACAAGGTTAACTGGCGCAGGCCTTATC
CGGGCTCCGCTAGAGCGGACTTCGGTCCGCTTTTTACTAGGACCTGCAGGCATGCAAGCTTGACGTCGGT
TACCGATATCCATATGGCGGCCGCATCGATCTCGAGCTCAAGCTTCGAATTCTGCAGTCGACGGTACCGC
GGGCCCGGGATCCACCGGATCTAGATAACTGATCATAATCAGCCATACCACATTTGTAGAGGTTTTACTT
GCTTTAAAAAACCTCCCACACCTCCCCCTGAACCTGAAACATAAAATGAATGCAATTGTTGTTGTTAACT
TGTTTATTGCAGCTTATAATGGTTACAAATAAAGCAATAGCATCACAAATTTCACAAATAAAGCATTTTT
TTCACTGCATTCTAGTTGTGGTTTGTCCAAACTCATCAATGTATCTTAACGCGTAAATTGTAAGCGTTAA
TATTTTGTTAAAATTCGCGTTAAATTTTTGTTAAATCAGCTCATTTTTTAACCAATAGGCCGAAATCGGC
AAAATCCCTTATAAATCAAAAGAATAGACCGAGATAGGGT
[37 nt withheld, positions 3191-3227]
AAAGAACGTGGACTCCAACGTCAAAGG
[49 nt withheld, positions 3255-3303]
T
[91 nt withheld, positions 3305-3395]
G
[124 nt withheld, positions 3397-3520]
CAGGTGGCACTTTTCGGGGAAATGTGCGCGGAACCCCTATTTGTTTATTTTTCTAAATACATTCAAATAT
GTATCCGCTCATGAGACAATAACCCTGATAAATGCTTCAATAATATTGAAAAAGGAAGAGTCCTGAGGCG
GAAAGAACCAGCTGTGGAATGTGTGTCAGTTAGGGTGTGGAAAGTCCCCAGGCTCCCCAGCAGGCAGAAG
TATGCAAAGCATGCATCTCAATTAGTCAGCAACCAGGTGTGGAAAGTCCCCAGGCTCCCCAGCAGGCAGA
AGTATGCAAAGCATGCATCTCAATTAGTCAGCAACCATAGTCCCGCCCCTAACTCCGCCCATCCCGCCCC
TAACTCCGCCCAGTTCCGCCCATTCTCCGCCCCATGGCTGACTAATTTTTTTTATTTATGCAGAGGCCGA
GGCCGCCTCGGCCTCTGAGCTATTCCAGAAGTAGTGAGGAGGCTTTTTTGGAGGCCTAGGCTTTTGCAAA
GATCGATCAAGAGACAGGATGAGGATCGTTTCGCATGATTGAACAAGATGGATTGCACGCAGGTTCTCCG
GCCGCTTGGGTGGAGAGGCTATTCGGCTATGACTGGGCACAACAGACAATCGGCTGCTCTGATGCCGCCG
TGTTCCGGCTGTCAGCGCAGGGGCGCCCGGTTCTTTTTGTCAAGACCGACCTGTCCGGTGCCCTGAATGA
ACTGCAAGACGAGGCAGCGCGGCTATCGTGGCTGGCCACGACGGGCGTTCCTTGCGCAGCTGTGCTCGAC
GTTGTCACTGAAGCGGGAAGGGACTGGCTGCTATTGGGCGAAGTGCCGGGGCAGGATCTCCTGTCATCTC
ACCTTGCTCCTGCCGAGAAAGTATCCATCATGGCTGATGCAATGCGGCGGCTGCATACGCTTGATCCGGC
TACCTGCCCATTCGACCACCAAGCGAAACATCGCATCGAGCGAGCACGTACTCGGATGGAAGCCGGTCTT
GTCGATCAGGATGATCTGGACGAAGAGCATCAGGGGCTCGCGCCAGCCGAACTGTTCGCCAGGCTCAAGG
CGAGCATGCCCGACGGCGAGGATCTCGTCGTGACCCATGGCGATGCCTGCTTGCCGAATATCATGGTGGA
AAATGGCCGCTTTTCTGGATTCATCGACTGTGGCCGGCTGGGTGTGGCGGACCGCTATCAGGACATAGCG
TTGGCTACCCGTGATATTGCTGAAGAGCTTGGCGGCGAATGGGCTGACCGCTTCCTCGTGCTTTACGGTA
TCGCCGCTCCCGATTCGCAGCGCATCGCCTTCTATCGCCTTCTTGACGAGTTCTTCTGAGCGGGACTCTG
GGGTTCGAAATGACCGACCAAGCGACGCCCAACCTGCCATCACGAGATTTCGATTCCACCGCCGCCTTCT
ATGAAAGGTTGGGCTTCGGAATCGTTTTCCGGGACGCCGGCTGGATGATCCTCCAGCGCGGGGATCTCAT
GCTGGAGTTCTTCGCCCACCCTAGGGGGAGGCTAACTGAAACACGGAAGGAGACAATACCGGAAGGAACC
CGCGCTATGACGGCAATAAAAAGACAGAATAAAACGCACGGTGTTGGGTCGTTTGTTCATAAACGCGGGG
TTCGGTCCCAGGGCTGGCACTCTGTCGATACCCCACCGAGACCCCATTGGGGCCAATACGCCCGCGTTTC
TTCCTTTTCCCCACCCCACCCCCCAAGTTCGGGTGAAGGCCCAGGGCTCGCAGCCAACGTCGGGGCGGCA
GGCCCTGCCATAGCCTCAGGTTACTCATATATACTTTAGATTGATTTAAAACTTCATTTTTAATTTAAAA
GGATCTAGGTGAAGATCCTTTTTGATAATCTCATGACCAAAATCCCTTAACGTGAGTTTTCGTTCCACTG
AGCGTCAGACCCCGTAGAAAAGATCAAAGGATCTTCTTGAGATCCTTTTTTTCTGCGCGTAATCTGCTGC
TTGCAAACAAAAAAACCACCGCTACCAGCGGTGGTTTGTTTGCCGGATCAAGAGCTACCAACTCTTTTTC
CGAAGGTAACTGGCTTCAGCAGAGCGCAGATACCAAATACTGTTCTTCTAGTGTAGCCGTAGTTAGGCCA
CCACTTCAAGAACTCTGTAGCACCGCCTACATACCTCGCTCTGCTAATCCTGTTACCAGTGGCTGCTGCC
AGTGGCGATAAGTCGTGTCTTACCGGGTTGGACTCAAGACGATAGTTACCGGATAAGGCGCAGCGGTCGG
GCTGAACGGGGGGTTCGTGCACACAGCCCAGCTTGGAGCGAACGACCTACACCGAACTGAGATACCTACA
GCGTGAGCTATGAGAAAGCGCCACGCTTCCCGAAGGGAGAAAGGCGGACAGGTATCCGGTAAGCGGCAGG
GTCGGAACAGGAGAGCGCACGAGGGAGCTTCCAGGGGGAAACGCCTGGTATCTTTATAGTCCTGTCGGGT
TTCGCCACCTCTGACTTGAGCGTCGATTTTTGTGATGCTCGTCAGGGGGGCGGAGCCTATGGAAAAACGC
CAGCAACGCGGCCTTTTTACGGTTCCTGGCCTTTTGC
Features (pLannotate 1.2.2; 17 found; start..end, strand, type, name):
      6..65      +  rep_origin     RSF ori (fragment): Plasmids containing the RSF 1030 origin of replication can be propagated in E. coli cells that contain additional plasmids with compatible origins.
    133..436     +  enhancer       CMV enhancer: human cytomegalovirus immediate early enhancer
    437..640     +  promoter       CMV promoter: human cytomegalovirus (CMV) immediate early promoter
    682..1398    +  CDS            mEGFP: mEGFP is a basic (constitutively fluorescent) green fluorescent protein published in 2002, derived from Aequorea victoria. It has moderate acid sensitivity.
   1399..1416    +  misc_feature   MCS (fragment): multiple cloning site
   2701..2721    +  misc_feature   MCS (fragment): pUC18/19 multiple cloning site
   2761..2813    +  misc_feature   MCS: multiple cloning site
   2830..2914    +  CDS            large T antigen (fragment): large T antigen from SV40 (simian virus 40)
   2937..3058    +  polyA_signal   SV40 poly(A) signal: SV40 polyadenylation signal
   3092..3520    -  rep_origin     f1 ori (sequence partly withheld): f1 bacteriophage origin of replication; arrow indicates direction of (+) strand synthesis
   3547..3651    +  promoter       AmpR promoter: bla
   3653..4010    +  promoter       SV40 promoter: SV40 enhancer and early promoter
   4045..4839    +  CDS            NeoR/KanR: aminoglycoside phosphotransferase from Tn5; aph(3')-II (or nptII); confers resistance to neomycin, kanamycin, and G418 (Geneticin®)
   4860..5012    +  CDS            ble (fragment): BLE_KLEPN - Experimental evidence at protein level: Swiss-Prot protein existence level 1. Binding protein with a strong affinity to the bleomycin family of antibiotics. Binds to CL990; an antimitotic-antibiotic compound. From Klebsiella pneumoniae.
   5071..5118    +  polyA_signal   HSV TK poly(A) signal: herpes simplex virus thymidine kinase polyadenylation signal (Cole and Stacy, 1985)
   5209..5225    -  polyA_signal   bGH poly(A) signal (fragment): bovine growth hormone polyadenylation signal
   5447..6035    +  rep_origin     ori: high-copy-number ColE1/pMB1/pBR322/pUC origin of replication
