[The description below was written by a language model from this plasmid's Addgene catalogue record and pLannotate feature annotations shown in this document.]
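Description:
mEGFP-8xbiRhoBAST is a 6,077-nt mammalian expression plasmid built on the mAzurite-C1 backbone, a C1-type vector in which the original fluorescent protein has been replaced by monomeric EGFP. It is propagated in E. coli as a high-copy plasmid through a ColE1/pUC-type origin and selected with kanamycin. The resistance cassette is the usual dual-purpose arrangement: the Tn5 NeoR/KanR aminoglycoside phosphotransferase gene sits behind both a bacterial bla-type promoter and the SV40 enhancer/early promoter and ends in an HSV TK polyadenylation signal, so it confers kanamycin resistance in bacteria and can in principle support G418 selection in mammalian cells. An f1 origin is also present. Several short hits in the feature table (RSF ori, ble, bGH poly(A), SV40 large T antigen) are annotated only as fragments and are best regarded as backbone remnants or partial matches rather than functional parts.

The payload is a synthetic transcription unit driven by the CMV immediate-early enhancer and promoter. It encodes mEGFP, followed by multiple-cloning-site remnants and terminated by the SV40 poly(A) signal. According to the catalogue entry, the 3′UTR carries eight repeats of the biRhoBAST aptamer. The automated annotation does not label these repeats, but there is an unannotated stretch of roughly 1.3 kb between the mEGFP coding sequence and the downstream cloning-site fragments, which is where the array would be expected to lie. biRhoBAST is described in the associated work as an avidity-based, bright and photostable light-up RNA aptamer. The construct therefore produces an mRNA that can be visualised through its tagged 3′UTR, while mEGFP fluorescence reports translation of the same transcript. Its stated use is expression of an aptamer-tagged mEGFP mRNA, in the context of single-molecule mRNA imaging.
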