Addgene plasmid #196351: mEGFP-8xbiRhoBAST
Purpose: Expression of mEGFP mRNA with 8xbiRhoBAST in 3'UTR
Depositing lab: Murat Sunbul. Depositing organization: Universitaet Heidelberg. Publication: Avidity-based bright and photostable light-up aptamers for single-molecule mRNA imaging. Buhler B, Schokolowski J, Benderoth A, Englert D, Grun F, Jaschke A, Sunbul M. Nat Chem Biol. 2023 Apr;19(4):478-487. doi: 10.1038/s41589-022-01228-8. Epub 2023 Jan 19. PubMed 36658339.
Backbone
  Vector backbone: mAzurite-C1
  Vector type: Mammalian Expression
Growth in bacteria
  Bacterial resistance: Kanamycin, 50 μg/mL
  Growth temperature: 37°C
  Growth strain: DH5alpha
  Copy number: High Copy
Gene/Insert
  Gene/Insert name: mEGFP-8xbiRhoBAST
  Species: Synthetic
  Promoter: CMV
  Cloning method: Restriction Enzyme; 5′ cloning site unknown (unknown if destroyed); 3′ cloning site unknown (unknown if destroyed)
Terms and licenses: Academic/Nonprofit Terms; Industry Terms: Not Available to Industry
Depositor comments: Cloned using mAzurite-C1 (#54583) . Please visit https://www.biorxiv.org/content/10.1101/2021.11.02.466936v1 for bioRxiv preprint.
How to cite: mEGFP-8xbiRhoBAST was a gift from Murat Sunbul (Addgene plasmid # 196351 ; http://n2t.net/addgene:196351 ; RRID:Addgene_196351)
